>Addgene plasmid #140285 | pYMCR2_Gb_PMLTSS | addgene full sequence | sequence record 296017 | Addgene NGS Result
GAGGGCCTATTTCCCATGATTCCTTCATATTTGCATATACGATACAAGGCTGTTAGAGAGATAATTGGAA
TTAATTTGACTGTAAACACAAAGATATTAGTACAAAATACGTGACGTAGAAAGTAATAATTTCTTGGGTA
GTTTGCAGTTTTAAAATTATGTTTTAAAATGGACTATCATATGCTTACCGTAACTTGAAAGTATTTCGAT
TTCTTGGCTTTATATATCTTGTGGAAAGGACGAAACACCGGCGAGGGCGATGCCACCTAGTTTTAGAGCT
AGAAATAGCAAGTTAAAATAAGGCTAGTCCGTTATCAACTTGAAAAAGTGGCACCGAGTCGGTGCTTTTT
TGTTTTAGAGCTAGAAATAGCAAGTTAAAATAAGGCTAGTCCGTTTTTAGCGCGTGCGCCAATTCTGCAG
ACAAATGGCAGCAACGCGGCCTTTTTACGGTTCCTGGCCTTTTGCTGGCCTTTTGCTCACATGTGAGGGC
CTATTTCCCATGATTCCTTCATATTTGCATATACGATACAAGGCTGTTAGAGAGATAATTGGAATTAATT
TGACTGTAAACACAAAGATATTAGTACAAAATACGTGACGTAGAAAGTAATAATTTCTTGGGTAGTTTGC
AGTTTTAAAATTATGTTTTAAAATGGACTATCATATGCTTACCGTAACTTGAAAGTATTTCGATTTCTTG
GCTTTATATATCTTGTGGAAAGGACGAAACACCGTCACAGACCTAATCAAGAAAGTTTTAGAGCTAGAAA
TAGCAAGTTAAAATAAGGCTAGTCCGTTATCAACTTGAAAAAGTGGCACCGAGTCGGTGCTTTTTTGTTT
TAGAGCTAGAAATAGCAAGTTAAAATAAGGCTAGTCCGTTTTTAGCGCGTGCGCCAATTCTGCAGAGGTA
CCCGTTACATAACTTACGGTAAATGGCCCGCCTGGCTGACCGCCCAACGACCCCCGCCCATTGACGTCAA
TAGTAACGCCAATAGGGACTTTCCATTGACGTCAATGGGTGGAGTATTTACGGTAAACTGCCCACTTGGC
AGTACATCAAGTGTATCATATGCCAAGTACGCCCCCTATTGACGTCAATGACGGTAAATGGCCCGCCTGG
CATTGTGCCCAGTACATGACCTTATGGGACTTTCCTACTTGGCAGTACATCTACGTATTAGTCATCGCTA
TTACCATGGTCGAGGTGAGCCCCACGTTCTGCTTCACTCTCCCCATCTCCCCCCCCTCCCCACCCCCAAT
TTTGTATTTATTTATTTTTTAATTATTTTGTGCAGCGATGGGGGCGGGGGGGGGGGCGCGCGCCAGGCGG
GGCGGGGCGGGGCGAGGGGCGGGGCGGGGCGAGGCGGAGAGGTGCGGCGGCAGCCAATCAGAGCGGCGCG
CTCCGAAAGTTTCCTTTTATGGCGAGGCGGCGGCGGCGGCGGCCCTATAAAAAGCGAAGCGCGCGGCGGG
CGGGAGTCGCTGCGCGCTGCCTTCGCCCCGTGCCCCGCTCCGCCGCCGCCTCGCGCCGCCCGCCCCGGCT
CTGACTGACCGCGTTACTCCCACAGGTGAGCGGGCGGGACGGCCCTTCTCCTCCGGGCTGTAATTAGCTG
AGCAAGAGGTAAGGGTTTAAGGGATGGTTGGTTGGTGGGGTATTAATGTTTAATTACCTGGAGCACCTGC
CTGAAATCACTTTTTTTCAGGTTGGACCGGTGCCACCATGGACTATAAGGACCACGACGGAGACTACAAG
GATCATGATATTGATTACAAAGACGATGACGATAAGATGGCCCCAAAGAAGAAGCGGAAGGTCGGTATCC
ACGGAGTCCCAGCAGCCGACAAGAAGTACAGCATCGGCCTGGACATCGGCACCAACTCTGTGGGCTGGGC
CGTGATCACCGACGAGTACAAGGTGCCCAGCAAGAAATTCAAGGTGCTGGGCAACACCGACCGGCACAGC
ATCAAGAAGAACCTGATCGGAGCCCTGCTGTTCGACAGCGGCGAAACAGCCGAGGCCACCCGGCTGAAGA
GAACCGCCAGAAGAAGATACACCAGACGGAAGAACCGGATCTGCTATCTGCAAGAGATCTTCAGCAACGA
GATGGCCAAGGTGGACGACAGCTTCTTCCACAGACTGGAAGAGTCCTTCCTGGTGGAAGAGGATAAGAAG
CACGAGCGGCACCCCATCTTCGGCAACATCGTGGACGAGGTGGCCTACCACGAGAAGTACCCCACCATCT
ACCACCTGAGAAAGAAACTGGTGGACAGCACCGACAAGGCCGACCTGCGGCTGATCTATCTGGCCCTGGC
CCACATGATCAAGTTCCGGGGCCACTTCCTGATCGAGGGCGACCTGAACCCCGACAACAGCGACGTGGAC
AAGCTGTTCATCCAGCTGGTGCAGACCTACAACCAGCTGTTCGAGGAAAACCCCATCAACGCCAGCGGCG
TGGACGCCAAGGCCATCCTGTCTGCCAGACTGAGCAAGAGCAGACGGCTGGAAAATCTGATCGCCCAGCT
GCCCGGCGAGAAGAAGAATGGCCTGTTCGGAAACCTGATTGCCCTGAGCCTGGGCCTGACCCCCAACTTC
AAGAGCAACTTCGACCTGGCCGAGGATGCCAAACTGCAGCTGAGCAAGGACACCTACGACGACGACCTGG
ACAACCTGCTGGCCCAGATCGGCGACCAGTACGCCGACCTGTTTCTGGCCGCCAAGAACCTGTCCGACGC
CATCCTGCTGAGCGACATCCTGAGAGTGAACACCGAGATCACCAAGGCCCCCCTGAGCGCCTCTATGATC
AAGAGATACGACGAGCACCACCAGGACCTGACCCTGCTGAAAGCTCTCGTGCGGCAGCAGCTGCCTGAGA
AGTACAAAGAGATTTTCTTCGACCAGAGCAAGAACGGCTACGCCGGCTACATTGACGGCGGAGCCAGCCA
GGAAGAGTTCTACAAGTTCATCAAGCCCATCCTGGAAAAGATGGACGGCACCGAGGAACTGCTCGTGAAG
CTGAACAGAGAGGACCTGCTGCGGAAGCAGCGGACCTTCGACAACGGCAGCATCCCCCACCAGATCCACC
TGGGAGAGCTGCACGCCATTCTGCGGCGGCAGGAAGATTTTTACCCATTCCTGAAGGACAACCGGGAAAA
GATCGAGAAGATCCTGACCTTCCGCATCCCCTACTACGTGGGCCCTCTGGCCAGGGGAAACAGCAGATTC
GCCTGGATGACCAGAAAGAGCGAGGAAACCATCACCCCCTGGAACTTCGAGGAAGTGGTGGACAAGGGCG
CTTCCGCCCAGAGCTTCATCGAGCGGATGACCAACTTCGATAAGAACCTGCCCAACGAGAAGGTGCTGCC
CAAGCACAGCCTGCTGTACGAGTACTTCACCGTGTATAACGAGCTGACCAAAGTGAAATACGTGACCGAG
GGAATGAGAAAGCCCGCCTTCCTGAGCGGCGAGCAGAAAAAGGCCATCGTGGACCTGCTGTTCAAGACCA
ACCGGAAAGTGACCGTGAAGCAGCTGAAAGAGGACTACTTCAAGAAAATCGAGTGCTTCGACTCCGTGGA
AATCTCCGGCGTGGAAGATCGGTTCAACGCCTCCCTGGGCACATACCACGATCTGCTGAAAATTATCAAG
GACAAGGACTTCCTGGACAATGAGGAAAACGAGGACATTCTGGAAGATATCGTGCTGACCCTGACACTGT
TTGAGGACAGAGAGATGATCGAGGAACGGCTGAAAACCTATGCCCACCTGTTCGACGACAAAGTGATGAA
GCAGCTGAAGCGGCGGAGATACACCGGCTGGGGCAGGCTGAGCCGGAAGCTGATCAACGGCATCCGGGAC
AAGCAGTCCGGCAAGACAATCCTGGATTTCCTGAAGTCCGACGGCTTCGCCAACAGAAACTTCATGCAGC
TGATCCACGACGACAGCCTGACCTTTAAAGAGGACATCCAGAAAGCCCAGGTGTCCGGCCAGGGCGATAG
CCTGCACGAGCACATTGCCAATCTGGCCGGCAGCCCCGCCATTAAGAAGGGCATCCTGCAGACAGTGAAG
GTGGTGGACGAGCTCGTGAAAGTGATGGGCCGGCACAAGCCCGAGAACATCGTGATCGAAATGGCCAGAG
AGAACCAGACCACCCAGAAGGGACAGAAGAACAGCCGCGAGAGAATGAAGCGGATCGAAGAGGGCATCAA
AGAGCTGGGCAGCCAGATCCTGAAAGAACACCCCGTGGAAAACACCCAGCTGCAGAACGAGAAGCTGTAC
CTGTACTACCTGCAGAATGGGCGGGATATGTACGTGGACCAGGAACTGGACATCAACCGGCTGTCCGACT
ACGATGTGGACCATATCGTGCCTCAGAGCTTTCTGAAGGACGACTCCATCGACAACAAGGTGCTGACCAG
AAGCGACAAGAACCGGGGCAAGAGCGACAACGTGCCCTCCGAAGAGGTCGTGAAGAAGATGAAGAACTAC
TGGCGGCAGCTGCTGAACGCCAAGCTGATTACCCAGAGAAAGTTCGACAATCTGACCAAGGCCGAGAGAG
GCGGCCTGAGCGAACTGGATAAGGCCGGCTTCATCAAGAGACAGCTGGTGGAAACCCGGCAGATCACAAA
GCACGTGGCACAGATCCTGGACTCCCGGATGAACACTAAGTACGACGAGAATGACAAGCTGATCCGGGAA
GTGAAAGTGATCACCCTGAAGTCCAAGCTGGTGTCCGATTTCCGGAAGGATTTCCAGTTTTACAAAGTGC
GCGAGATCAACAACTACCACCACGCCCACGACGCCTACCTGAACGCCGTCGTGGGAACCGCCCTGATCAA
AAAGTACCCTAAGCTGGAAAGCGAGTTCGTGTACGGCGACTACAAGGTGTACGACGTGCGGAAGATGATC
GCCAAGAGCGAGCAGGAAATCGGCAAGGCTACCGCCAAGTACTTCTTCTACAGCAACATCATGAACTTTT
TCAAGACCGAGATTACCCTGGCCAACGGCGAGATCCGGAAGCGGCCTCTGATCGAGACAAACGGCGAAAC
CGGGGAGATCGTGTGGGATAAGGGCCGGGATTTTGCCACCGTGCGGAAAGTGCTGAGCATGCCCCAAGTG
AATATCGTGAAAAAGACCGAGGTGCAGACAGGCGGCTTCAGCAAAGAGTCTATCCTGCCCAAGAGGAACA
GCGATAAGCTGATCGCCAGAAAGAAGGACTGGGACCCTAAGAAGTACGGCGGCTTCGACAGCCCCACCGT
GGCCTATTCTGTGCTGGTGGTGGCCAAAGTGGAAAAGGGCAAGTCCAAGAAACTGAAGAGTGTGAAAGAG
CTGCTGGGGATCACCATCATGGAAAGAAGCAGCTTCGAGAAGAATCCCATCGACTTTCTGGAAGCCAAGG
GCTACAAAGAAGTGAAAAAGGACCTGATCATCAAGCTGCCTAAGTACTCCCTGTTCGAGCTGGAAAACGG
CCGGAAGAGAATGCTGGCCTCTGCCGGCGAACTGCAGAAGGGAAACGAACTGGCCCTGCCCTCCAAATAT
GTGAACTTCCTGTACCTGGCCAGCCACTATGAGAAGCTGAAGGGCTCCCCCGAGGATAATGAGCAGAAAC
AGCTGTTTGTGGAACAGCACAAGCACTACCTGGACGAGATCATCGAGCAGATCAGCGAGTTCTCCAAGAG
AGTGATCCTGGCCGACGCTAATCTGGACAAAGTGCTGTCCGCCTACAACAAGCACCGGGATAAGCCCATC
AGAGAGCAGGCCGAGAATATCATCCACCTGTTTACCCTGACCAATCTGGGAGCCCCTGCCGCCTTCAAGT
ACTTTGACACCACCATCGACCGGAAGAGGTACACCAGCACCAAAGAGGTGCTGGACGCCACCCTGATCCA
CCAGAGCATCACCGGCCTGTACGAGACACGGATCGACCTGTCTCAGCTGGGAGGCGACAAAAGGCCGGCG
GCCACGAAAAAGGCCGGCCAGGCAAAAAAGAAAAAGTAAGAATTCCTAGAGCTCGCTGATCAGCCTCGAC
TGTGCCTTCTAGTTGCCAGCCATCTGTTGTTTGCCCCTCCCCCGTGCCTTCCTTGACCCTGGAAGGTGCC
ACTCCCACTGTCCTTTCCTAATAAAATGAGGAAATTGCATCGCATTGTCTGAGTAGGTGTCATTCTATTC
TGGGGGGTGGGGTGGGGCAGGACAGCAAGGGGGAGGATTGGGAAGAGAATAGCAGGCATGCTGGGGAGCG
GCCGCAGGAACCCCTAGTGATGGAGTTGGCCACTCCCTCTCTGCGCGCTCGCTCGCTCACTGAGGCCGGG
CGACCAAAGGTCGCCCGACGCCCGGGCTTTGCCCGGGCGGCCTCAGTGAGCGAGCGAGCGCGCAGCTGCC
TGCAGGGGCGCCTGATGCGGTATTTTCTCCTTACGCATCTGTGCGGTATTTCACACCGCATA
[95 nt withheld, positions 6433-6527]
T
[46 nt withheld, positions 6529-6574]
C
[141 nt withheld, positions 6576-6716]
CCTTTGACGTTGGAGTCCACGTTCTTT
[37 nt withheld, positions 6744-6780]
ACTCTATCTCGGGCTATTCTTTTGATTTATAAGGGATTTTGCCGATTTCGGTCTATTGGTTAAAAAATGA
GCTGATTTAACAAAAATTTAACGCGAATTTTAACAAAATATTAACGTTTACAATTTTATGGTGCACTCTC
AGTACAATCTGCTCTGATGCCGCATAGTTAAGCCAGCCCCGACACCCGCCAACACCCGCTGACGCGCCCT
GACGGGCTTGTCTGCTCCCGGCATCCGCTTACAGACAAGCTGTGACCGTCTCCGGGAGCTGCATGTGTCA
GAGGTTTTCACCGTCATCACCGAAACGCGCGAGACGAAAGGGCCTCGTGATACGCCTATTTTTATAGGTT
AATGTCATGATAATAATGGTTTCTTAGACGTCAGGTGGCACTTTTCGGGGAAATGTGCGCGGAACCCCTA
TTTGTTTATTTTTCTAAATACATTCAAATATGTATCCGCTCATGAGACAATAACCCTGATAAATGCTTCA
ATAATATTGAAAAAGGAAGAGTATGAGTATTCAACATTTCCGTGTCGCCCTTATTCCCTTTTTTGCGGCA
TTTTGCCTTCCTGTTTTTGCTCACCCAGAAACGCTGGTGAAAGTAAAAGATGCTGAAGATCAGTTGGGTG
CACGAGTGGGTTACATCGAACTGGATCTCAACAGCGGTAAGATCCTTGAGAGTTTTCGCCCCGAAGAACG
TTTTCCAATGATGAGCACTTTTAAAGTTCTGCTATGTGGCGCGGTATTATCCCGTATTGACGCCGGGCAA
GAGCAACTCGGTCGCCGCATACACTATTCTCAGAATGACTTGGTTGAGTACTCACCAGTCACAGAAAAGC
ATCTTACGGATGGCATGACAGTAAGAGAATTATGCAGTGCTGCCATAACCATGAGTGATAACACTGCGGC
CAACTTACTTCTGACAACGATCGGAGGACCGAAGGAGCTAACCGCTTTTTTGCACAACATGGGGGATCAT
GTAACTCGCCTTGATCGTTGGGAACCGGAGCTGAATGAAGCCATACCAAACGACGAGCGTGACACCACGA
TGCCTGTAGCAATGGCAACAACGTTGCGCAAACTATTAACTGGCGAACTACTTACTCTAGCTTCCCGGCA
ACAATTAATAGACTGGATGGAGGCGGATAAAGTTGCAGGACCACTTCTGCGCTCGGCCCTTCCGGCTGGC
TGGTTTATTGCTGATAAATCTGGAGCCGGTGAGCGTGGAAGCCGCGGTATCATTGCAGCACTGGGGCCAG
ATGGTAAGCCCTCCCGTATCGTAGTTATCTACACGACGGGGAGTCAGGCAACTATGGATGAACGAAATAG
ACAGATCGCTGAGATAGGTGCCTCACTGATTAAGCATTGGTAACTGTCAGACCAAGTTTACTCATATATA
CTTTAGATTGATTTAAAACTTCATTTTTAATTTAAAAGGATCTAGGTGAAGATCCTTTTTGATAATCTCA
TGACCAAAATCCCTTAACGTGAGTTTTCGTTCCACTGAGCGTCAGACCCCGTAGAAAAGATCAAAGGATC
TTCTTGAGATCCTTTTTTTCTGCGCGTAATCTGCTGCTTGCAAACAAAAAAACCACCGCTACCAGCGGTG
GTTTGTTTGCCGGATCAAGAGCTACCAACTCTTTTTCCGAAGGTAACTGGCTTCAGCAGAGCGCAGATAC
CAAATACTGTTCTTCTAGTGTAGCCGTAGTTAGGCCACCACTTCAAGAACTCTGTAGCACCGCCTACATA
CCTCGCTCTGCTAATCCTGTTACCAGTGGCTGCTGCCAGTGGCGATAAGTCGTGTCTTACCGGGTTGGAC
TCAAGACGATAGTTACCGGATAAGGCGCAGCGGTCGGGCTGAACGGGGGGTTCGTGCACACAGCCCAGCT
TGGAGCGAACGACCTACACCGAACTGAGATACCTACAGCGTGAGCTATGAGAAAGCGCCACGCTTCCCGA
AGGGAGAAAGGCGGACAGGTATCCGGTAAGCGGCAGGGTCGGAACAGGAGAGCGCACGAGGGAGCTTCCA
GGGGGAAACGCCTGGTATCTTTATAGTCCTGTCGGGTTTCGCCACCTCTGACTTGAGCGTCGATTTTTGT
GATGCTCGTCAGGGGGGCGGAGCCTATGGAAAAACGCCAGCAACGCGGCCTTTTTACGGTTCCTGGCCTT
TTGCTGGCCTTTTGCTCACATGT
Features (pLannotate 1.2.2; 22 found; start..end, strand, type, name):
      1..241     +  promoter       U6 promoter: RNA polymerase III promoter for human U6 snRNA
    250..269     +  CDS            VN155(I152L) (fragment): improved N-terminal fragment of mVenus for use in bimolecular fluorescence complementation (BiFC) (Kodama and Hu, 2010)
    270..345     +  misc_RNA       gRNA scaffold: guide RNA scaffold for the Streptococcus pyogenes CRISPR/Cas9 system
    352..395     +  misc_RNA       gRNA scaffold (fragment): guide RNA scaffold for the Streptococcus pyogenes CRISPR/Cas9 system
    485..725     +  promoter       U6 promoter: RNA polymerase III promoter for human U6 snRNA
    755..830     +  misc_RNA       gRNA scaffold: guide RNA scaffold for the Streptococcus pyogenes CRISPR/Cas9 system
    837..880     +  misc_RNA       gRNA scaffold (fragment): guide RNA scaffold for the Streptococcus pyogenes CRISPR/Cas9 system
    913..1198    +  enhancer       CMV enhancer: human cytomegalovirus immediate early enhancer; contains an 18-bp deletion relative to the standard CMV enhancer
   1200..1472    +  promoter       chicken β-actin promoter: No description available
   1473..1700    +  intron         hybrid intron: hybrid between chicken β-actin (CBA) and minute virus of mice (MMV) introns (Gray et al., 2011)
   1838..3439    +  CDS            Cas9(N): N-terminal portion of Streptococcus pyogenes Cas9 (Zetsche et al., 2015)
   3440..5938    +  CDS            Cas9(C): C-terminal portion of Streptococcus pyogenes Cas9 (Zetsche et al., 2015)
   5939..5986    +  CDS            nucleoplasmin NLS: bipartite nuclear localization signal from nucleoplasmin
   6020..6131    +  polyA_signal   bGH poly(A) signal: bovine growth hormone polyadenylation signal
   6236..6376    +  repeat_region  AAV2 ITR: inverted terminal repeat of adeno-associated virus serotype 2 inverted
   6381..6432    -  misc_feature   bom (fragment): basis of mobility region from pBR322
   6451..6906    +  rep_origin     f1 ori (sequence partly withheld): f1 bacteriophage origin of replication; arrow indicates direction of (+) strand synthesis
   6907..6956    -  misc_feature   bom (fragment): basis of mobility region from pBR322
   7058..7093    -  CDS            rop (fragment): Rop protein, which maintains plasmids at low copy number; rop
   7188..7292    +  promoter       AmpR promoter: bla
   7293..8153    +  CDS            AmpR: β-lactamase; bla; confers resistance to ampicillin, carbenicillin, and related antibiotics
   8324..8912    +  rep_origin     ori: high-copy-number ColE1/pMB1/pBR322/pUC origin of replication
