[The description below was written by a language model from this plasmid's Addgene catalogue record and pLannotate feature annotations shown in this document.]
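Description:
pYMCR2_Gb_PMLTSS is a mammalian expression CRISPR/Cas9 plasmid built on the pX330A backbone, made to cut near the transcription start site (TSS) of PML so that a sequence can be knocked in at that locus. It is propagated in E. coli as a high-copy plasmid through a ColE1/pUC-type origin and selected with ampicillin via the β-lactamase gene. An f1 phage origin is also present, along with a single AAV2 inverted terminal repeat carried over from the parental vector. With only one ITR annotated, the plasmid should not be regarded as an AAV packaging construct.

The payload combines nuclease and guide expression on one plasmid. Streptococcus pyogenes Cas9 is annotated as contiguous N- and C-terminal portions that together form the full open reading frame. It is driven by the CBh promoter (CMV enhancer, chicken β-actin promoter and a hybrid intron), carries a C-terminal nucleoplasmin nuclear localization signal, and ends at a bovine growth hormone polyadenylation signal.

Upstream, the feature table shows two tandem guide cassettes, each with a human U6 RNA polymerase III promoter followed by an S. pyogenes gRNA scaffold. The catalogue entry lists only one guide, the one directed at the PML TSS. The 20-nt spacer position of the first cassette is annotated as a short match to an mVenus fragment, which suggests a second guide recognising a fluorescent-protein-type sequence, perhaps for cutting a donor, but the record does not state this. The donor template is not part of this plasmid, and the record does not specify the species of the PML target. The associated study concerns genomic profiling of PML bodies.
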