Addgene plasmid #140285: pYMCR2_Gb_PMLTSS
Purpose: CRISPR/Cas9 plasmids encoding sgRNA targeting TSS of PML for knock-in
Depositing lab: Yusuke Miyanari. Depositing organization: National Institute for Basic Biology. Publication: Genomic Profiling by ALaP-Seq Reveals Transcriptional Regulation by PML Bodies through DNMT3A Exclusion. Kurihara M, Kato K, Sanbo C, Shigenobu S, Ohkawa Y, Fuchigami T, Miyanari Y. Mol Cell. 2020 May 7;78(3):493-505.e8. doi: 10.1016/j.molcel.2020.04.004. Epub 2020 Apr 29. PubMed 32353257.
Backbone
  Vector backbone: pX330A
  Vector type: Mammalian Expression
Growth in bacteria
  Bacterial resistance: Ampicillin, 100 μg/mL
  Growth temperature: 37°C
  Growth strain: DH5alpha
  Copy number: High Copy
Gene/Insert
  Gene/Insert name: Cas9
  gRNA/shRNA sequence: GTCACAGACCTAATCAAGAAA
  Promoter: CBH
  Cloning method: Gibson Cloning
  Sequencing primers: 5′ TGATGTACTGCCAAGTGGGC
Terms and licenses: Academic/Nonprofit Terms; Industry Terms: Not Available to Industry
How to cite: pYMCR2_Gb_PMLTSS was a gift from Yusuke Miyanari (Addgene plasmid # 140285 ; http://n2t.net/addgene:140285 ; RRID:Addgene_140285)
